Addgene plasmid #219024: SFFV-NFE2-Brd 43
Purpose: Transcription factor NFE2 with a specific barcode assigned.
Depositing lab: Filipe Pereira. Depositing organization: Center for Neuroscience and Cell Biology, University of Coimbra. Publication: A combinatorial transcription factor screening platform for immune cell reprogramming. Kurochkin I, Altman AR, Caiado I, Pertiga-Cabral D, Halitzki E, Minaeva M, Zimmermannova O, Henriques-Oliveira L, Klein D, Nair M, Oliveira D, Cajal LR, Knittel R, Feick C, Ringner M, Martin M, Cirovic B, Pires CF, Rosa FF, Sitnicka E, Theis FJ, Pereira CF. Cell Syst. 2026 Jan 21;17(1):101457. doi: 10.1016/j.cels.2025.101457. Epub 2026 Jan 14. PubMed 41539305.
Backbone
  Vector backbone: SFFV-MCS
  Backbone size w/o insert (bp): 6638
  Vector type: Lentiviral
Growth in bacteria
  Bacterial resistance: Ampicillin, 100 μg/mL
  Growth temperature: 37°C
  Growth strain: NEB Stable
  Copy number: High Copy
Gene/Insert
  Gene/Insert name: NFE2
  Species: H. sapiens (human)
  Insert size (bp): 1122
  Entrez Gene: NFE2 (a.k.a. NF-E2, p45)
  Promoter: The spleen focus-forming virus (SFFV) promoter
  Cloning method: Restriction Enzyme; 5′ cloning site Bsp119I (not destroyed); 3′ cloning site BstHI (not destroyed)
Terms and licenses: Academic/Nonprofit Terms; Industry Terms: Not Available to Industry
Depositor comments: Barcode sequence cloned into XbaI restriction site. Design of plasmid is as follows: SFFV-[TF sequence]-WPRE-[Barcode sequence].
How to cite: SFFV-NFE2-Brd 43 was a gift from Filipe Pereira (Addgene plasmid # 219024 ; http://n2t.net/addgene:219024 ; RRID:Addgene_219024)
