[The description below was written by a language model from this plasmid's Addgene catalogue record and pLannotate feature annotations shown in this document.]
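Description:
SFFV-NFE2-Brd 43 is a lentiviral transfer plasmid built on the SFFV-MCS backbone that expresses the human transcription factor NFE2 (the p45 subunit of NF-E2) together with a construct-specific DNA barcode. It is propagated in E. coli as a high-copy plasmid through a ColE1/pUC-type origin and selected with ampicillin via the β-lactamase gene. The bacterial portion also carries an f1 origin and pBluescript-derived remnants (lac promoter/operator, lacZα fragment, T3 and T7 promoters). The sequenced record is about 7.8 kb, consistent with the stated backbone plus the roughly 1.1 kb insert.

The viral cassette has a third-generation, self-inactivating layout. An RSV promoter fused to a truncated HIV-1 5′ LTR drives Tat-independent production of genomic RNA in packaging cells. It is followed by the Ψ packaging signal with a gag fragment, the Rev response element for nuclear export, and the cPPT/CTS. The internal spleen focus-forming virus promoter, which is strongly active in haematopoietic cells, drives the NFE2 coding sequence, cloned between flanking MCS restriction sites. A WPRE downstream enhances transcript stability and expression, and the cassette ends in a ΔU3 3′ LTR and an SV40 polyadenylation signal. The short woodchuck hepatitis virus S and HIV-1 nef fragments in the annotation are most likely incidental matches to WPRE-flanking and LTR-adjacent sequence.

According to the depositor, the barcode was inserted at an XbaI site after the WPRE, although it is not annotated in the feature table. That position would place it within the expressed transcript and the integrated provirus. No selectable marker or fluorescent reporter for mammalian cells is annotated. The plasmid belongs to a barcoded transcription factor library for combinatorial screening of immune cell reprogramming, in which the barcode identifies the factor delivered.
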