Features (pLannotate 1.2.2; 29 found; start..end, strand, type, name):
     94..112     -  promoter       T7 promoter: promoter for bacteriophage T7 RNA polymerase
    120..275     +  CDS            lacZα (fragment): LacZα fragment of β-galactosidase; lacZ fragment
    280..708     +  rep_origin     f1 ori (sequence partly withheld): f1 bacteriophage origin of replication; arrow indicates direction of (+) strand synthesis
    761..865     +  promoter       AmpR promoter: bla
    866..1726    +  CDS            AmpR: β-lactamase; bla; confers resistance to ampicillin, carbenicillin, and related antibiotics
   1897..2485    +  rep_origin     ori: high-copy-number ColE1/pMB1/pBR322/pUC origin of replication
   2668..2760    +  CDS            lacI (fragment): lac repressor; lacI; The lac repressor binds to the lac operator to inhibit transcription in E. coli. This inhibition can be relieved by adding lactose or isopropyl-β-D-thiogalactopyranoside (IPTG).
   2773..2794    +  protein_bind   CAP binding site: CAP binding activates transcription in the presence of cAMP. E. coli catabolite activator protein
   2809..2839    +  promoter       lac promoter: promoter for the E. coli lac operon
   2847..2863    +  protein_bind   lac operator: The lac repressor binds to the lac operator to inhibit transcription in E. coli. This inhibition can be relieved by adding lactose or isopropyl-β-D-thiogalactopyranoside (IPTG). lac repressor encoded by lacI
   2908..2926    +  promoter       T3 promoter: promoter for bacteriophage T3 RNA polymerase
   2954..3180    +  promoter       RSV promoter: Rous sarcoma virus enhancer/promoter
   3181..3361    +  LTR            5' LTR (truncated): truncated 5' long terminal repeat (LTR) from HIV-1
   3408..3533    +  misc_feature   HIV-1 Ψ: packaging signal of human immunodeficiency virus type 1
   3517..3880    +  CDS            HIV-1 gag (fragment): gag protein from human immunodeficiency virus 1; gag
   4026..4259    +  misc_feature   RRE: The Rev response element (RRE) of HIV-1 allows for Rev-dependent mRNA export from the nucleus to the cytoplasm.
   4636..4736    +  CDS            Rev (fragment): human immunodeficiency virus 1 (HIV-1) Rev protein; rev; enhances nuclear export of unspliced and incompletely spliced viral mRNAs
   4755..4872    +  misc_feature   cPPT/CTS: central polypurine tract and central termination sequence of HIV-1
   4906..5307    +  promoter       SFFV promoter: spleen focus-forming virus long terminal repeat (LTR) promoter
   5317..5340    +  misc_feature   MCS (fragment): pBluescript multiple cloning site
   5365..6483    +  CDS            NFE2: NFE2_HUMAN - Experimental evidence at protein level: Swiss-Prot protein existence level 1. Component of the NF-E2 complex essential for regulating erythroid and megakaryocytic maturation and differentiation. Binds to the hypersensitive site 2 (HS2) of the beta-globin control region (LCR). This subunit (NFE2) recognizes the TCAT/C sequence of the AP-1- like core palindrome present in a number of erythroid and megakaryocytic gene promoters. Requires MAFK or other small MAF proteins for binding to the NF-E2 motif. May play a role in all aspects of hemoglobin production from globin and heme synthe
   6494..6519    +  misc_feature   MCS (fragment): pBluescript multiple cloning site
   6519..6578    +  CDS            S (fragment): HBSAG_WHV6 - Experimental evidence at transcript level: Swiss-Prot protein existence level 2. The middle envelope protein plays an important role in the budding of the virion. It is involved in the induction of budding in a nucleocapsid independent way. In this process the majority of envelope proteins bud to form subviral lipoprotein particles of 22 nm of diameter that do not contain a nucleocapsid (By similarity). From Woodchuck hepatitis B virus (isolate w64/pWS23) (WHV).
   6710..7113    +  misc_feature   WPRE: woodchuck hepatitis virus posttranscriptional regulatory element
   7171..7230    +  CDS            nef (fragment): NEF_HV1Z2 - Experimental evidence at protein level: Swiss-Prot protein existence level 1. Extracellular Nef protein targets CD4(+) T-lymphocytes for apoptosis by interacting with CXCR4 surface receptors. From Human immunodeficiency virus type 1 group M subtype D (isolate Z2/CDC-Z34) (HIV-1).
   7232..7465    +  LTR            3' LTR (ΔU3): self-inactivating 3' long terminal repeat (LTR) from HIV-1
   7537..7658    +  polyA_signal   SV40 poly(A) signal: SV40 polyadenylation signal
   7677..7698    +  rep_origin     SV40 ori (fragment): SV40 origin of replication
   7698..73      +  rep_origin     SV40 ori (across the origin): SV40 origin of replication
>Addgene plasmid #219024 | SFFV-NFE2-Brd 43 | addgene full sequence | sequence record 448875 | Addgene NGS Result
ATTTATGCAGAGGCCGAGGCCGCCTCGGCCTCTGAGCTATTCCAGAAGTAGTGAGGAGGCTTTTTTGGAG
GCCTAGGGACGTACCCAATTCGCCCTATAGTGAGTCGTATTACGCGCGCTCACTGGCCGTCGTTTTACAA
CGTCGTGACTGGGAAAACCCTGGCGTTACCCAACTTAATCGCCTTGCAGCACATCCCCCTTTCGCCAGCT
GGCGTAATAGCGAAGAGGCCCGCACCGATCGCCCTTCCCAACAGTTGCGCAGCCTGAATGGCGAATGGG
[124 nt withheld, positions 280-403]
C
[91 nt withheld, positions 405-495]
A
[49 nt withheld, positions 497-545]
CCTTTGACGTTGGAGTCCACGTTCTTT
[37 nt withheld, positions 573-609]
ACCCTATCTCGGTCTATTCTTTTGATTTATAAGGGATTTTGCCGATTTCGGCCTATTGGTTAAAAAATGA
GCTGATTTAACAAAAATTTAACGCGAATTTTAACAAAATATTAACGCTTACAATTTAGGTGGCACTTTTC
GGGGAAATGTGCGCGGAACCCCTATTTGTTTATTTTTCTAAATACATTCAAATATGTATCCGCTCATGAG
ACAATAACCCTGATAAATGCTTCAATAATATTGAAAAAGGAAGAGTATGAGTATTCAACATTTCCGTGTC
GCCCTTATTCCCTTTTTTGCGGCATTTTGCCTTCCTGTTTTTGCTCACCCAGAAACGCTGGTGAAAGTAA
AAGATGCTGAAGATCAGTTGGGTGCACGAGTGGGTTACATCGAACTGGATCTCAACAGCGGTAAGATCCT
TGAGAGTTTTCGCCCCGAAGAACGTTTTCCAATGATGAGCACTTTTAAAGTTCTGCTATGTGGCGCGGTA
TTATCCCGTATTGACGCCGGGCAAGAGCAACTCGGTCGCCGCATACACTATTCTCAGAATGACTTGGTTG
AGTACTCACCAGTCACAGAAAAGCATCTTACGGATGGCATGACAGTAAGAGAATTATGCAGTGCTGCCAT
AACCATGAGTGATAACACTGCGGCCAACTTACTTCTGACAACGATCGGAGGACCGAAGGAGCTAACCGCT
TTTTTGCACAACATGGGGGATCATGTAACTCGCCTTGATCGTTGGGAACCGGAGCTGAATGAAGCCATAC
CAAACGACGAGCGTGACACCACGATGCCTGTAGCAATGGCAACAACGTTGCGCAAACTATTAACTGGCGA
ACTACTTACTCTAGCTTCCCGGCAACAATTAATAGACTGGATGGAGGCGGATAAAGTTGCAGGACCACTT
CTGCGCTCGGCCCTTCCGGCTGGCTGGTTTATTGCTGATAAATCTGGAGCCGGTGAGCGTGGGTCTCGCG
GTATCATTGCAGCACTGGGGCCAGATGGTAAGCCCTCCCGTATCGTAGTTATCTACACGACGGGGAGTCA
GGCAACTATGGATGAACGAAATAGACAGATCGCTGAGATAGGTGCCTCACTGATTAAGCATTGGTAACTG
TCAGACCAAGTTTACTCATATATACTTTAGATTGATTTAAAACTTCATTTTTAATTTAAAAGGATCTAGG
TGAAGATCCTTTTTGATAATCTCATGACCAAAATCCCTTAACGTGAGTTTTCGTTCCACTGAGCGTCAGA
CCCCGTAGAAAAGATCAAAGGATCTTCTTGAGATCCTTTTTTTCTGCGCGTAATCTGCTGCTTGCAAACA
AAAAAACCACCGCTACCAGCGGTGGTTTGTTTGCCGGATCAAGAGCTACCAACTCTTTTTCCGAAGGTAA
CTGGCTTCAGCAGAGCGCAGATACCAAATACTGTTCTTCTAGTGTAGCCGTAGTTAGGCCACCACTTCAA
GAACTCTGTAGCACCGCCTACATACCTCGCTCTGCTAATCCTGTTACCAGTGGCTGCTGCCAGTGGCGAT
AAGTCGTGTCTTACCGGGTTGGACTCAAGACGATAGTTACCGGATAAGGCGCAGCGGTCGGGCTGAACGG
GGGGTTCGTGCACACAGCCCAGCTTGGAGCGAACGACCTACACCGAACTGAGATACCTACAGCGTGAGCT
ATGAGAAAGCGCCACGCTTCCCGAAGGGAGAAAGGCGGACAGGTATCCGGTAAGCGGCAGGGTCGGAACA
GGAGAGCGCACGAGGGAGCTTCCAGGGGGAAACGCCTGGTATCTTTATAGTCCTGTCGGGTTTCGCCACC
TCTGACTTGAGCGTCGATTTTTGTGATGCTCGTCAGGGGGGCGGAGCCTATGGAAAAACGCCAGCAACGC
GGCCTTTTTACGGTTCCTGGCCTTTTGCTGGCCTTTTGCTCACATGTTCTTTCCTGCGTTATCCCCTGAT
TCTGTGGATAACCGTATTACCGCCTTTGAGTGAGCTGATACCGCTCGCCGCAGCCGAACGACCGAGCGCA
GCGAGTCAGTGAGCGAGGAAGCGGAAGAGCGCCCAATACGCAAACCGCCTCTCCCCGCGCGTTGGCCGAT
TCATTAATGCAGCTGGCACGACAGGTTTCCCGACTGGAAAGCGGGCAGTGAGCGCAACGCAATTAATGTG
AGTTAGCTCACTCATTAGGCACCCCAGGCTTTACACTTTATGCTTCCGGCTCGTATGTTGTGTGGAATTG
TGAGCGGATAACAATTTCACACAGGAAACAGCTATGACCATGATTACGCCAAGCGCGCAATTAACCCTCA
CTAAAGGGAACAAAAGCTGGAGCTGCAAGCTTAATGTAGTCTTATGCAATACTCTTGTAGTCTTGCAACA
TGGTAACGATGAGTTAGCAACATGCCTTACAAGGAGAGAAAAAGCACCGTGCATGCCGATTGGTGGAAGT
AAGGTGGTACGATCGTGCCTTATTAGGAAGGCAACAGACGGGTCTGACATGGATTGGACGAACCACTGAA
TTGCCGCATTGCAGAGATATTGTATTTAAGTGCCTAGCTCGATACATAAACGGGTCTCTCTGGTTAGACC
AGATCTGAGCCTGGGAGCTCTCTGGCTAACTAGGGAACCCACTGCTTAAGCCTCAATAAAGCTTGCCTTG
AGTGCTTCAAGTAGTGTGTGCCCGTCTGTTGTGTGACTCTGGTAACTAGAGATCCCTCAGACCCTTTTAG
TCAGTGTGGAAAATCTCTAGCAGTGGCGCCCGAACAGGGACTTGAAAGCGAAAGGGAAACCAGAGGAGCT
CTCTCGACGCAGGACTCGGCTTGCTGAAGCGCGCACGGCAAGAGGCGAGGGGCGGCGACTGGTGAGTACG
CCAAAAATTTTGACTAGCGGAGGCTAGAAGGAGAGAGATGGGTGCGAGAGCGTCAGTATTAAGCGGGGGA
GAATTAGATCGCGATGGGAAAAAATTCGGTTAAGGCCAGGGGGAAAGAAAAAATATAAATTAAAACATAT
AGTATGGGCAAGCAGGGAGCTAGAACGATTCGCAGTTAATCCTGGCCTGTTAGAAACATCAGAAGGCTGT
AGACAAATACTGGGACAGCTACAACCATCCCTTCAGACAGGATCAGAAGAACTTAGATCATTATATAATA
CAGTAGCAACCCTCTATTGTGTGCATCAAAGGATAGAGATAAAAGACACCAAGGAAGCTTTAGACAAGAT
AGAGGAAGAGCAAAACAAAAGTAAGACCACCGCACAGCAAGCGGCCGCTGATCTTCAGACCTGGAGGAGG
AGATATGAGGGACAATTGGAGAAGTGAATTATATAAATATAAAGTAGTAAAAATTGAACCATTAGGAGTA
GCACCCACCAAGGCAAAGAGAAGAGTGGTGCAGAGAGAAAAAAGAGCAGTGGGAATAGGAGCTTTGTTCC
TTGGGTTCTTGGGAGCAGCAGGAAGCACTATGGGCGCAGCGTCAATGACGCTGACGGTACAGGCCAGACA
ATTATTGTCTGGTATAGTGCAGCAGCAGAACAATTTGCTGAGGGCTATTGAGGCGCAACAGCATCTGTTG
CAACTCACAGTCTGGGGCATCAAGCAGCTCCAGGCAAGAATCCTGGCTGTGGAAAGATACCTAAAGGATC
AACAGCTCCTGGGGATTTGGGGTTGCTCTGGAAAACTCATTTGCACCACTGCTGTGCCTTGGAATGCTAG
TTGGAGTAATAAATCTCTGGAACAGATTTGGAATCACACGACCTGGATGGAGTGGGACAGAGAAATTAAC
AATTACACAAGCTTAATACACTCCTTAATTGAAGAATCGCAAAACCAGCAAGAAAAGAATGAACAAGAAT
TATTGGAATTAGATAAATGGGCAAGTTTGTGGAATTGGTTTAACATAACAAATTGGCTGTGGTATATAAA
ATTATTCATAATGATAGTAGGAGGCTTGGTAGGTTTAAGAATAGTTTTTGCTGTACTTTCTATAGTGAAT
AGAGTTAGGCAGGGATATTCACCATTATCGTTTCAGACCCACCTCCCAACCCCGAGGGGACCCGACAGGC
CCGAAGGAATAGAAGAAGAAGGTGGAGAGAGAGACAGAGACAGATCCATTCGATTAGTGAACGGATCTCG
ACGGTATCGGTTAACTTTTAAAAGAAAAGGGGGGATTGGGGGGTACAGTGCAGGGGAAAGAATAGTAGAC
ATAATAGCAACAGACATACAAACTAAAGAATTACAAAAACAAATTACAAAAATTCAAAATTTTATCGATC
ACGAGACTAGCCTCGAGCTGGCTGCAGTAACGCCATTTTGCAAGGCATGGAAAAATACCAAACCAAGAAT
AGAGAAGTTCAGATCAAGGGCGGGTACATGAAAATAGCTAACGTTGGGCCAAACAGGATATCTGCGGTGA
GCAGTTTCGGCCCCGGCCCGGGGCCAAGAACAGATGGTCACCGCAGTTTCGGCCCCGGCCCGAGGCCAAG
AACAGATGGTCCCCAGATATGGCCCAACCCTCAGCAGTTTCTTAAGACCCATCAGATGTTTCCAGGCTCC
CCCAAGGACCTGAAATGACCCTGCGCCTTATTTGAATTAACCAATCAGCCTGCTTCTCGCTTCTGTTCGC
GCGCTTCTGCTTCCCGAGCTCTATAAAAGAGCTCACAACCCCTCACTCGGCGCGCCAGTCCTCCGACAGA
CTGAGTCGGCCGGTCGAATCAAGCTTATCGATACCGTCGACGGATCCGCTAGCCCGCGGTTCGAAATGTC
CCCGTGTCCTCCCCAGCAGAGCAGGAACAGGGTGATACAGCTGTCCACTTCAGAGCTAGGAGAGATGGAA
CTGACTTGGCAGGAGATCATGTCCATCACCGAGCTGCAGGGTCTGAATGCTCCAAGTGAGCCATCATTTG
AGCCCCAAGCCCCAGCTCCATACCTTGGACCTCCACCACCCACAACTTACTGCCCCTGCTCAATCCACCC
AGATTCTGGCTTCCCACTTCCTCCACCACCTTATGAGCTCCCAGCATCCACATCCCATGTCCCAGATCCC
CCATACTCCTATGGCAACATGGCCATACCAGTCTCCAAGCCACTGAGCCTCTCAGGCCTGCTCAGTGAGC
CGCTCCAAGACCCCTTAGCCCTCCTGGACATTGGGCTGCCAGCAGGGCCACCTAAGCCCCAAGAAGACCC
AGAATCCGACTCAGGATTATCCCTCAACTATAGCGATGCTGAATCTCTTGAGCTGGAGGGGACAGAGGCT
GGTCGGCGGCGCAGCGAATATGTAGAGATGTACCCAGTGGAGTACCCCTACTCACTCATGCCCAACTCCT
TGGCCCACTCCAACTATACCTTGCCAGCTGCTGAGACCCCCTTGGCCTTAGAGCCCTCCTCAGGCCCTGT
GCGGGCTAAGCCCACTGCACGGGGGGAGGCAGGGAGTCGGGATGAACGTCGGGCCTTGGCCATGAAGATT
CCTTTTCCTACGGACAAGATTGTCAACTTGCCGGTAGATGACTTTAATGAGCTATTGGCAAGGTACCCGC
TGACAGAGAGCCAGCTAGCGCTAGTCCGGGACATCCGACGACGGGGCAAAAACAAGGTGGCAGCCCAGAA
CTGCCGCAAGAGGAAGCTGGAAACCATTGTGCAGCTGGAGCGGGAGCTGGAGCGGCTGACCAATGAACGG
GAGCGGCTTCTCAGGGCCCGCGGGGAGGCAGACCGGACCCTGGAGGTCATGCGCCAACAGCTGACAGAGC
TGTACCGTGACATTTTCCAGCACCTTCGGGATGAATCAGGCAACAGCTACTCTCCTGAAGAGTACGCGCT
GCAACAGGCTGCCGATGGGACCATCTTCCTTGTGCCCCGGGGGACCAAGATGGAGGCCACAGACTGAACC
GGTCGGATCCCCCGGGCTGCAGGAATTCGAGCATCTTACCGCCATTTATTCCCATATTTGTTCTGTTTTT
CTTGATTTGGGTATACATTTAAATGTTAATAAAACAAAATGGTGGGGCAATCATTTACATTTTTAGGGAT
ATGTAATTACTAGTTCAGGTGTATTGCCACAAGACAAACATGTTAAGAAACTTTCCCGTTATTTACGCTC
TGTTCCTGTTAATCAACCTCTGGATTACAAAATTTGTGAAAGATTGACTGATATTCTTAACTATGTTGCT
CCTTTTACGCTGTGTGGATATGCTGCTTTAATGCCTCTGTATCATGCTATTGCTTCCCGTACGGCTTTCG
TTTTCTCCTCCTTGTATAAATCCTGGTTGCTGTCTCTTTATGAGGAGTTGTGGCCCGTTGTCCGTCAACG
TGGCGTGGTGTGCTCTGTGTTTGCTGACGCAACCCCCACTGGCTGGGGCATTGCCACCACCTGTCAACTC
CTTTCTGGGACTTTCGCTTTCCCCCTCCCGATCGCCACGGCAGAACTCATCGCCGCCTGCCTTGCCCGCT
GCTGGACAGGGGCTAGGTTGCTGGGCACTGATAATTCCGTGGTGTTGTCGGGGAAGCTGACGTCCTTTGC
AATTCGATATCAAGCTGTACCTTCTAGATGTACAGTGAGTGTAGCGCTTCTAGACCAATGACTTACAAGG
CAGCTGTAGATCTTAGCCACTTTTTAAAAGAAAAGGGGGGACTGGAAGGGCTAATTCACTCCCAACGAAG
ACAAGATCTGCTTTTTGCTTGTACTGGGTCTCTCTGGTTAGACCAGATCTGAGCCTGGGAGCTCTCTGGC
TAACTAGGGAACCCACTGCTTAAGCCTCAATAAAGCTTGCCTTGAGTGCTTCAAGTAGTGTGTGCCCGTC
TGTTGTGTGACTCTGGTAACTAGAGATCCCTCAGACCCTTTTAGTCAGTGTGGAAAATCTCTAGCAGTAG
TAGTTCATGTCATCTTATTATTCAGTATTTATAACTTGCAAAGAAATGAATATCAGAGAGTGAGAGGAAC
TTGTTTATTGCAGCTTATAATGGTTACAAATAAAGCAATAGCATCACAAATTTCACAAATAAAGCATTTT
TTTCACTGCATTCTAGTTGTGGTTTGTCCAAACTCATCAATGTATCTTATCATGTCTGGCTCTAGCTATC
CCGCCCCTAACTCCGCCCATCCCGCCCCTAACTCCGCCCAGTTCCGCCCATTCTCCGCCCCATGGCTGAC
TAATTTTTTTT
