>Addgene plasmid #219024 | SFFV-NFE2-Brd 43 | depositor partial sequence | sequence record 427552 | TF ORF
ATGTCCCCGTGTCCTCCCCAGCAGAGCAGGAACAGGGTGATACAGCTGTCCACTTCAGAGCTAGGAGAGA
TGGAACTGACTTGGCAGGAGATCATGTCCATCACCGAGCTGCAGGGTCTGAATGCTCCAAGTGAGCCATC
ATTTGAGCCCCAAGCCCCAGCTCCATACCTTGGACCTCCACCACCCACAACTTACTGCCCCTGCTCAATC
CACCCAGATTCTGGCTTCCCACTTCCTCCACCACCTTATGAGCTCCCAGCATCCACATCCCATGTCCCAG
ATCCCCCATACTCCTATGGCAACATGGCCATACCAGTCTCCAAGCCACTGAGCCTCTCAGGCCTGCTCAG
TGAGCCGCTCCAAGACCCCTTAGCCCTCCTGGACATTGGGCTGCCAGCAGGGCCACCTAAGCCCCAAGAA
GACCCAGAATCCGACTCAGGATTATCCCTCAACTATAGCGATGCTGAATCTCTTGAGCTGGAGGGGACAG
AGGCTGGTCGGCGGCGCAGCGAATATGTAGAGATGTACCCAGTGGAGTACCCCTACTCACTCATGCCCAA
CTCCTTGGCCCACTCCAACTATACCTTGCCAGCTGCTGAGACCCCCTTGGCCTTAGAGCCCTCCTCAGGC
CCTGTGCGGGCTAAGCCCACTGCACGGGGGGAGGCAGGGAGTCGGGATGAACGTCGGGCCTTGGCCATGA
AGATTCCTTTTCCTACGGACAAGATTGTCAACTTGCCGGTAGATGACTTTAATGAGCTATTGGCAAGGTA
CCCGCTGACAGAGAGCCAGCTAGCGCTAGTCCGGGACATCCGACGACGGGGCAAAAACAAGGTGGCAGCC
CAGAACTGCCGCAAGAGGAAGCTGGAAACCATTGTGCAGCTGGAGCGGGAGCTGGAGCGGCTGACCAATG
AACGGGAGCGGCTTCTCAGGGCCCGCGGGGAGGCAGACCGGACCCTGGAGGTCATGCGCCAACAGCTGAC
AGAGCTGTACCGTGACATTTTCCAGCACCTTCGGGATGAATCAGGCAACAGCTACTCTCCTGAAGAGTAC
GCGCTGCAACAGGCTGCCGATGGGACCATCTTCCTTGTGCCCCGGGGGACCAAGATGGAGGCCACAGACT
GA
