>Addgene plasmid #219024 | SFFV-NFE2-Brd 43 | depositor partial sequence | sequence record 427553 | Barcode sequence
TGTACAGTGAGTGTAGCGCT
